>Addgene plasmid #63654 | pCfB2791 | depositor full sequence | sequence record 148952 | pCfB2791 sequence 6628 bps
CATTCATCCGCTCTAACCGAAAAGGAAGGAGTTAGACAACCTGAAGTCTAGGTCCCTATTTATTTTTTTA
TAGTTATGTTAGTATTAAGAACGTTATTTATATTTCAAATTTTTCTTTTTTTTCTGTACAGACGCGTGTA
CGCATGTAACATTATACTGAAAACCTTGCTTGAGAAGGTTTTGGGACGCTCGAAGATCGCGTCAGCTGAA
GCTTCGTACGCTGCAGGTCGACAACCCTTAATATAACTTCGTATAATGTATGCTATACGAAGTTATTAGG
TCTAGAGATCCCAATACAACAGATCACGTGATCTTTTTGTAAGATGAAGTTGAAGTAGTGTTGCACCGTG
CCAATGCAGGTGGCTATTAGATTAAATATGTGATTTGTTCTATTAAGTTTCCTGTATAATTACAAATGAA
TAACGAAATGAGACAAAGAAGAGAACCAATTTTTACAAGCATGGGGAGCGCTGATTCTCTTTTGGTACGC
TTCCCATCCAGCATTTCTGTATCTTTCACCTTCAACCTTAGGATCTCTACCCTTGGCGAAAAGTCCTCTG
CCAACAATGATGATATCTGATCCACCACTTACAACTTCGTCGACGGTTCTGTACTGCTGACCCAATGCAT
CGCCTTTGTCGTCTAAACCTACACCTGGGGTCATGATTAGCCAATCAAACCCTTCTTCTCTTCCTCCCAT
ATCGTTCTGAGCAATGAACCCAATAACGAAATCTTTATCACTCTTTGCAATATCAACGGTACCCTTAGTA
TATTCACCGTGTGCTAGAGAACCCTTGGAAGATAATTCAGCAAGCATCAATAATCCCCTTGGTTCTTTGG
TGACCTCTTGCGCACCTTGTTTCAAGCCAGCAACAATACCAGCACCAGTAACCCCGTGGGCGTTGGTGAT
ATCAGACCATTCTGCGATACGGTAAACGCCCGATGTATATTGTAATTTGACTGTGTTACCGATATCGGCG
AATTTTCTGTCCTCAAATATCAAGAACTTGTATTTCTCTGCCAATGCTTTCAATGGAACGACAGTACCCT
CATAACTGAAATCATCCAAGATATCAACGTGTGTTTTCAAAAGGCAAATGTATGGACCCAACGTTTCAAC
AAGTTTCAATAGCTCATCAGTCGAACGAACGTCAAGAGAAGCACACAAATTGGTTTTCTTTTCATCCATT
AAACGTAAAAGTTTCGATGCAACCGGACTTGCATGAGTCTCAGCTCTACTGGTATATGATTTTGTGGACA
TGGTGCAACTAATTGACGGGAGTGTATTGACGCTGGCGTACTGGCTTTCACAAAATGGCCCAATCACAAC
CACATCTTAGATAGTTGAAATGACTTTAGATAACATCAATTGAGATGAGCTTAATCATGTCAAAGCTAAA
AGTGTCACCATGAACGACAATTCTTAAGCAAATCACGTGATATAGATCCACGAATAACCACCATTTGATG
CTCGAGGCAAGTAATGTGTGTAAAAAAATGCGTTACCACCATCCAATGCAGACCGATCTTCTACCCAGAA
TCACATATATTTATGTACCGAGTACCTTTTTTCTATCTTCCAATTGCTTCTCCCATATGATTGTCTCCGT
AAGCTCGAAATTTCTAAGTTGGATTTTAATCTTCACGCAGGATGACAGTTCGATGAGCTTCTGAGGAGTG
TTTAGAACATAATCAGTTTATCCATGGTCTATCTCTTCTTGTCGCTTTTTCTCCTCGATAGAACCTAAAT
AAAACGAGCTCTCGAGAACCCTTAATATAACTTCGTATAATGTATGCTATACGAAGTTATTAGGTGATAT
CAGATCCACTAGTGGCCTATGCACCCAATTCGCCCTATAGTGAGTCGTATTACGCGCGCTCACTGGCCGT
CGTTTTACAACGTCGTGACTGGGAAAACCCTGGCGTTACCCCTACAGGACTAGTGCTGAGGCATTAATTG
ATCAGGTAGGTACATATATGAGGAATATGAGTCGTCACATCAATGTATAGTAACTACCGGAATCACTATT
ATATTGGTCATGATTAATATGACCAATCGGCGTGTGTTTTATATACCTCTCTTATTTAGTATAAGAAGAT
CAGTACTCACTTCTTCATTAATACTAATTTTTAACCTCTAATTATCAACAAGATCTGCGGCCGCGGCCGC
AAATTTAAATAAAATGAAGTGAAGTTCCTATACTTTCTAGAGAATAGGAACTTCTATAGTGAGTCGAATA
AGGGCGACACAAAATTTATTCTAAATGCATAATAAATACTGATAACATCTTATAGTTTGTATTATATTTT
GTATTATCGTTGACATGTATAATTTTGATATCAAAAACTGATTTTCCCTTTATTATTTTCGAGATTTATT
TTCTTAATTCTCTTTAACAAACTAGAAATATTGTATATACAAAAAATCATAAATAATAGATGAATAGTTT
AATTATAGGTGTTCATCAATCGAAAAAGCAACGTATCTTATTTAAAGTGCGTTGCTTTTTTCTCATTTAT
AAGGTTAAATAATTCTCATATATCAAGCAAAGTGACAGGCGCCCTTAAATATTCTGACAAATGCTCTTTC
CCTAAACTCCCCCCATAAAAAAACCCGCCGAAGCGGGTTTTTACGTTATTTGCGGATTAACGATTACTCG
TTATCAGAACCGCCCAGGGGGCCCGAGCTTAAGACTGGCCGTCGTTTTACAACACAGAAAGAGTTTGTAG
AAACGCAAAAAGGCCATCCGTCAGGGGCCTTCTGCTTAGTTTGATGCCTGGCAGTTCCCTACTCTCGCCT
TCCGCTTCCTCGCTCACTGACTCGCTGCGCTCGGTCGTTCGGCTGCGGCGAGCGGTATCAGCTCACTCAA
AGGCGGTAATACGGTTATCCACAGAATCAGGGGATAACGCAGGAAAGAACATGTGAGCAAAAGGCCAGCA
AAAGGCCAGGAACCGTAAAAAGGCCGCGTTGCTGGCGTTTTTCCATAGGCTCCGCCCCCCTGACGAGCAT
CACAAAAATCGACGCTCAAGTCAGAGGTGGCGAAACCCGACAGGACTATAAAGATACCAGGCGTTTCCCC
CTGGAAGCTCCCTCGTGCGCTCTCCTGTTCCGACCCTGCCGCTTACCGGATACCTGTCCGCCTTTCTCCC
TTCGGGAAGCGTGGCGCTTTCTCATAGCTCACGCTGTAGGTATCTCAGTTCGGTGTAGGTCGTTCGCTCC
AAGCTGGGCTGTGTGCACGAACCCCCCGTTCAGCCCGACCGCTGCGCCTTATCCGGTAACTATCGTCTTG
AGTCCAACCCGGTAAGACACGACTTATCGCCACTGGCAGCAGCCACTGGTAACAGGATTAGCAGAGCGAG
GTATGTAGGCGGTGCTACAGAGTTCTTGAAGTGGTGGGCTAACTACGGCTACACTAGAAGAACAGTATTT
GGTATCTGCGCTCTGCTGAAGCCAGTTACCTTCGGAAAAAGAGTTGGTAGCTCTTGATCCGGCAAACAAA
CCACCGCTGGTAGCGGTGGTTTTTTTGTTTGCAAGCAGCAGATTACGCGCAGAAAAAAAGGATCTCAAGA
AGATCCTTTGATCTTTTCTACGGGGTCTGACGCTCAGTGGAACGACGCGCGCGTAACTCACGTTAAGGGA
TTTTGGTCATGAGCTTGCGCCGTCCCGTCAAGTCAGCGTAATGCTCTGCTTTTACCAATGCTTAATCAGT
GAGGCACCTATCTCAGCGATCTGTCTATTTCGTTCATCCATAGTTGCCTGACTCCCCGTCGTGTAGATAA
CTACGATACGGGAGGGCTTACCATCTGGCCCCAGCGCTGCGATGATACCGCGAGAACCACGCTCACCGGC
TCCGGATTTATCAGCAATAAACCAGCCAGCCGGAAGGGCCGAGCGCAGAAGTGGTCCTGCAACTTTATCC
GCCTCCATCCAGTCTATTAATTGTTGCCGGGAAGCTAGAGTAAGTAGTTCGCCAGTTAATAGTTTGCGCA
ACGTTGTTGCCATCGCTACAGGCATCGTGGTGTCACGCTCGTCGTTTGGTATGGCTTCATTCAGCTCCGG
TTCCCAACGATCAAGGCGAGTTACATGATCCCCCATGTTGTGCAAAAAAGCGGTTAGCTCCTTCGGTCCT
CCGATCGTTGTCAGAAGTAAGTTGGCCGCAGTGTTATCACTCATGGTTATGGCAGCACTGCATAATTCTC
TTACTGTCATGCCATCCGTAAGATGCTTTTCTGTGACTGGTGAGTACTCAACCAAGTCATTCTGAGAATA
GTGTATGCGGCGACCGAGTTGCTCTTGCCCGGCGTCAATACGGGATAATACCGCGCCACATAGCAGAACT
TTAAAAGTGCTCATCATTGGAAAACGTTCTTCGGGGCGAAAACTCTCAAGGATCTTACCGCTGTTGAGAT
CCAGTTCGATGTAACCCACTCGTGCACCCAACTGATCTTCAGCATCTTTTACTTTCACCAGCGTTTCTGG
GTGAGCAAAAACAGGAAGGCAAAATGCCGCAAAAAAGGGAATAAGGGCGACACGGAAATGTTGAATACTC
ATATTCTTCCTTTTTCAATATTATTGAAGCATTTATCAGGGTTATTGTCTCATGAGCGGATACATATTTG
AATGTATTTAGAAAAATAAACAAATAGGGGTCAGTGTTACAACCAATTAACCAATTCTGAACATTATCGC
GAGCCCATTTATACCTGAATATGGCTCATAACACCCCTTGTTTGCCTGGCGGCAGTAGCGCGGTGGTCCC
ACCTGACCCCATGCCGAACTCAGAAGTGAAACGCCGTAGCGCCGATGGTAGTGTGGGGACTCCCCATGCG
AGAGTAGGGAACTGCCAGGCATCAAATAAAACGAAAGGCTCAGTCGAAAGACTGGGCCTTTCGCCCGGGC
TAATTATGGGGTGTCGCCCTTATTCGACTCTATAGTGAAGTTCCTATTCTCTAGAAAGTATAGGAACTTC
TGAAGTGGGGATTTAAATGCGGCCGCGCTGAGGGTTTAATGGCGCGCCGCGGCCGCCCGCGGTGTTGGAA
CGAGAGTAATTAATAGTGACATGAGTTGCTATGGTAACAATCTAATGCTTACATCGTATATTAATGTACA
ACTCGTATACGTTTAAGTGTGATTGCGCCTATTGCAGAAGGAATGTTAAACGAGAAGCTCAGACAATACT
GAAGCTGTGTTAAAGACCTATTAGTTGAACATGTTATGCTAGCATTAAGTCCTCAGCGAGCTCGCATGGA
ATGCGTGCGATGAGCGACCTCATGCTATACCTGAGAAAGCAACCTGACCTACAGGAAAGAGTTACTCAAG
AATAAGAATTTTCGTTTTAAAACCTAAGAGTCACTTTAAAATTTGTATACACTTATTTTTTTTATAACTT
ATTTAATAATAAAAATCATAAATCATAAGAAATTCGCTTATTTAGAAGTGTCAACAACGTATCTACCAAC
GGAATGCGTGCGATGCACACACCATAGCTTCAAAATGTTTCTACTCCTTTTTTACTCTTCCAGATTTTCT
CGGACTCCGCGCATCGCCGTACCACTTCAAAACACCCAAGCACAGCATACTAAATTTCCCCTCTTTCTTC
CTCTAGGGTGTCGTTAATTACCCGTACTAAAGGTTTGGAAAAGAAAAAAGAGACCGCCTCGTTTCTTTTT
CTTCGTCGAAAAAGGCAATAAAAATTTTTATCACGTTTCTTTTTCTTGAAAATTTTTTTTTTTGATTTTT
TTCTCTTTCGATGACCTCCCATTGATATTTAAGTTAATAAACGGTCTTCAATTTCTCAAGTTTCAGTTTC
ATTTTTCTTGTTCTATTACAACTTTTTTTACTTCTTGCTCATTAGAAAGAAAGCATAGCAATCTAATCTA
AGTTTTAATTACAAATCTGTCATATGAGCAAAGGAGAAGAACTTTTCACTGGAGTTGTCCCAATTCTTGT
TGAATTAGATGGTGATGTTAATGGGCACAAATTTTCTGTCAGAGGAGAGGGTGAAGGTGATGCTACAATC
GGAAAACTCACCCTTAAATTTATTTGCACTACTGGAAAACTACCTGTTCCATGGCCAACACTTGTCACTA
CTCTGACCTATGGTGTTCAATGCTTTTCCCGTTATCCGGATCACATGAAAAGGCATGACTTTTTCAAGAG
TGCCATGCCCGAAGGTTATGTACAGGAACGCACTATATCTTTCAAAGATGACGGGAAATACAAGACGCGT
GCTGTAGTCAAGTTTGAAGGTGATACCCTTGTTAATCGTATCGAGTTAAAGGGTACTGATTTTAAAGAAG
ATGGAAACATTCTCGGACACAAACTCGAGTACAACTTTAACTCACACAATGTATACATCACGGCAGACAA
ACAAAAGAATGGAATCAAAGCTAACTTCACAGTTCGCCACAACGTTGAAGATGGTTCCGTTCAACTAGCA
GACCATTATCAACAAAATACTCCAATTGGCGATGGCCCTGTCCTTTTACCAGACAACCATTACCTGTCGA
CACAAACTGTCCTTTCGAAAGATCCCAACGAAAAGCGTGACCACATGGTCCTTCATGAGTACGTAAATGC
TGCTGGGATTACACATGGCATGGATGAGCTCTACAAATGAATCGCGTG
Features (pLannotate 1.2.2; 21 found; start..end, strand, type, name):
      6..195     +  terminator     CYC1 terminator: S. cerevisiae CYC1; transcription terminator for CYC1
    243..276     -  protein_bind   loxP: Cre-mediated recombination occurs in the 8-bp core sequence (GCATACAT). Cre recombinase
    476..1261    -  CDS            URA3: PYRF_YEAST - Experimental evidence at protein level: Swiss-Prot protein existence level 1. From Saccharomyces cerevisiae (strain ATCC 204508 / S288c) (Baker's yeast).
   1777..1810    -  protein_bind   loxP: Cre-mediated recombination occurs in the 8-bp core sequence (GCATACAT). Cre recombinase
   1854..1872    -  promoter       T7 promoter: promoter for bacteriophage T7 RNA polymerase
   1880..1931    +  CDS            lacZα (fragment): LacZα fragment of β-galactosidase; lacZ fragment
   1998..2069    -  CDS            YO192_YEAST (fragment): Experimental evidence at protein level: Swiss-Prot protein existence level 1. From Saccharomyces cerevisiae (strain ATCC 204508 / S288c) (Baker's yeast).
   2191..2224    -  protein_bind   FRT (minimal): supports FLP-mediated excision but not integration (Turan and Bode, 2011) FLP recombinase from the Saccharomyces cerevisiae 2μ plasmid
   2694..2713    +  CDS            lacZα (fragment): LacZα fragment of β-galactosidase; lacZ fragment
   2738..2755    -  terminator     rrnB T2 terminator (fragment): transcription terminator T2 from the E. coli rrnB gene
   2980..3568    -  rep_origin     ori: high-copy-number ColE1/pMB1/pBR322/pUC origin of replication
   3692..4552    -  CDS            AmpR: β-lactamase; bla; confers resistance to ampicillin, carbenicillin, and related antibiotics
   4555..4651    -  promoter       AmpR promoter (fragment): bla
   4681..4705    -  CDS            KanR (fragment): aminoglycoside phosphotransferase; aph(3')-Ia; confers resistance to kanamycin
   4734..4849    +  ncRNA          5S rRNA: Accession: RF00001 - 5S ribosomal RNA
   4853..4893    +  terminator     rrnB T1 terminator (fragment): transcription terminator T1 from the E. coli rrnB gene
   4937..4970    +  protein_bind   FRT (minimal): supports FLP-mediated excision but not integration (Turan and Bode, 2011) FLP recombinase from the Saccharomyces cerevisiae 2μ plasmid
   5034..5123    +  CDS            YN25_YEAST (fragment): Protein uncertain: Swiss-Prot protein existence level 5. From Saccharomyces cerevisiae (strain ATCC 204508 / S288c) (Baker's yeast).
   5262..5427    -  terminator     ADH1 terminator: S. cerevisiae ADH1; transcription terminator for the S. cerevisiae alcohol dehydrogenase 1 (ADH1) gene
   5483..5882    +  promoter       TEF1 promoter: S. cerevisiae TEF1; promoter for EF-1α
   5904..6617    +  CDS            superfolder GFP: GFP variant that folds robustly even when fused to poorly folded proteins (Pédelacq et al., 2006)
