[The description below was written by a language model from this plasmid's Addgene catalogue record and pLannotate feature annotations shown in this document.]
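Description:
pCfB2791 is a Saccharomyces cerevisiae integrative vector from the EasyCloneMulti set, designed to insert a cassette at multiple genomic sites that share homology with a consensus Ty4 retrotransposon sequence. It has no yeast replication origin in the record. Instead, 5' and 3' Ty4 consensus arms flank the payload and direct homologous recombination into the dispersed Ty4-related elements. In E. coli it is maintained through a high-copy pUC-type origin and an ampicillin resistance gene, which lie between the two homology arms on the bacterial side of the plasmid, so they would be expected to be left out of the integrated fragment.

The payload has two parts. The reporter is GFP, which the automated annotation identifies as superfolder GFP. It is driven by the constitutive TEF1 promoter, and because the map is circular it reads into the CYC1 terminator. An ADH1 terminator sits upstream in the opposite orientation, an arrangement that suggests a second expression slot, though no gene occupies one here. The selection marker is Kluyveromyces lactis URA3 with its own promoter and terminator, allowing uracil prototrophy selection. The depositor's feature list shows a degradation tag fused to this marker. Destabilising the marker protein would be expected to favour clones carrying more integrated copies, although the record does not say so directly. loxP sites flank the marker so that Cre can excise it for reuse. GFP fluorescence gives a convenient readout of integration and expression level.

The catalogue lists a total size of 7,460 bp, whereas the depositor sequence is 6,628 nt, and the two feature lists are offset by about 16 bp after the marker. The automated annotation also reports minimal FRT sites and small lacZα, KanR and rrnB fragments, which look like backbone remnants.
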