Addgene plasmid #63654: pCfB2791
Purpose: pCfB2791 is a vector for multiple integrations at sites sharing homology with Ty4Cons. The selective marker is Kl.URA3. Additionally it contains a PTEF1-GFP as reporter.
Depositing lab: Irina Borodina & Jerome Maury. Depositing organization: Danmarks Tekniske Universitet. Publication: EasyCloneMulti: A Set of Vectors for Simultaneous and Multiple Genomic Integrations in Saccharomyces cerevisiae. Maury J, Germann SM, Baallal Jacobsen SA, Jensen NB, Kildegaard KR, Herrgard MJ, Schneider K, Koza A, Forster J, Nielsen J, Borodina I. PLoS One. 2016 Mar 2;11(3):e0150394. doi: 10.1371/journal.pone.0150394. eCollection 2016. PONE-D-15-45506 PubMed 26934490.
Backbone
  Vector backbone: see publication
  Total vector size (bp): 7460
  Vector type: Yeast Expression, Cre/Lox
  Selectable markers: URA3
Growth in bacteria
  Bacterial resistance: Ampicillin, 100 μg/mL
  Growth temperature: 37°C
  Growth strain: DH5alpha
  Copy number: Unknown
Gene/Insert
  Gene/Insert name: GFP
  Promoter: TEF1 promoter
  Cloning method: Unknown
  Sequencing primers: 5′ TEF-seq
Terms and licenses: Academic/Nonprofit Terms; Industry Terms: Not Available to Industry
Depositor comments: Please see previous FEMS Yeast Research paper for more details: http://femsyr.oxfordjournals.org/content/14/2/238 Feature list: T CYC1 6..195 loxP 243..302 T K.l. URA3 303..425 Degradation tag 426..476 K.l. URA3 477..1277 P K.l. URA3 1278..1776 loxP 1793..1826 Consensus Ty4 3' 1981..2166 pUC ori 2964..3607 AmpR 3710..4568 Consensus Ty4 5' 5049..5233 T ADH1 5278..5472 P TEF1 5491..5910 GFP 5920..6636
How to cite: pCfB2791 was a gift from Irina Borodina & Jerome Maury (Addgene plasmid # 63654 ; http://n2t.net/addgene:63654 ; RRID:Addgene_63654)
