>Addgene plasmid #63654 | pCfB2791 | addgene partial sequence | sequence record 148942 | L4440 5'-AGCGAGTCAGTGAGCGAG-3'
CCAGGCATCAAACTAAGCAGAAGGCCCCTGACGGATGGCCTTTTTGCGTTTCTACAAACTCTTTCTGTGT
TGTAAAACGACGGCCAGTCTTAAGCTCGGGCCCCCTGGGCGGTTCTGATAACGAGTAATCGTTAATCCGC
AAATAACGTAAAAACCCGCTTCGGCGGGTTTTTTTATGGGGGGAGTTTAGGGAAAGAGCATTTGTCAGAA
TATTTAAGGGCGCCTGTCACTTTGCTTGATATATGAGAATTATTTAACCTTATAAATGAGAAAAAAGCAA
CGCACTTTAAATAAGATACGTTGCTTTTTCGATTGATGAACACCTATAATTAAACTATTCATCTATTATT
TATGATTTTTTGTATATACAATATTTCTAGTTTGTTAAAGAGAATTAAGAAAATAAATCTCGAAAATAAT
AAAGGGAAAATCAGTTTTTGATATCAAAATTATACATGTCAACGATAATACAAAATATAATACAAACTAT
AAGATGTTATCAGTATTTATTATGCATTTAGAATAAATTTTGTGTCGCCCTTATTCGACTCACTATAGAA
GTTCCTATTCTCTAGAAAGTATAGGAACTTCACTTCATTTTATTTAAATTTGCGGCCGCGGCCGCAGATC
TTGTTGATAATTAGAGGTTAAAAATTAGTATTAATGAAGAAGTGAGTACTGATCTTCTTATACTAAATAA
GAGAGGTATATAAAACACACGCCGATTGGTCATATTAATCATGACCAATATAATAGTGATTCCGGTAGTT
ACTATACATTGATGTGACGACTCATATTCCTCATATATGTACCTACCTGATCAATTAATGCCTCAGCACT
AGTCCTGTAGGGGTAACGCCAGGGTTTTCCCAGTCACGACGTTGTAAAACGACGGCCAGTGAGCGCGCGT
AATACGACTCACTATAGGGCGAATTGGGTGCATAGGCCACTAGTGGATCTGATATCACCTAATAACTTCG
TATAGCATAC
