>Addgene plasmid #63654 | pCfB2791 | addgene partial sequence | sequence record 148948 | TEF_seq 5'-ggtcttcaatttctcaagtttc-3'
TTTTTACTTCTTGCTCATTAGAAAGAAAGCATAGCAATCTAATCTAAGTTTTAATTACAAATCTGTCATA
AAACAATGAGCAAAGGAGAAGAACTTTTCACTGGAGTTGTCCCAATTCTTGTTGAATTAGATGGTGATGT
TAATGGGCACAAATTTTCTGTCAGAGGAGAGGGTGAAGGTGATGCTACAATCGGAAAACTCACCCTTAAA
TTTATTTGCACTACTGGAAAACTACCTGTTCCATGGCCAACACTTGTCACTACTCTGACCTATGGTGTTC
AATGCTTTTCCCGTTATCCGGATCACATGAAAAGGCATGACTTTTTCAAGAGTGCCATGCCCGAAGGTTA
TGTACAGGAACGCACTATATCTTTCAAAGATGACGGGAAATACAAGACGCGTGCTGTAGTCAAGTTTGAA
GGTGATACCCTTGTTAATCGTATCGAGTTAAAGGGTACTGATTTTAAAGAAGATGGAAACATTCTCGGAC
ACAAACTCGAGTACAACTTTAACTCACACAATGTATACATCACGGCAGACAAACAAAAGAATGGAATCAA
AGCTAACTTCACAGTTCGCCACAACGTTGAAGATGGTTCCGTTCAACTAGCAGACCATTATCAACAAAAT
ACTCCAATTGGCGATGGCCCTGTCCTTTTACCAGACAACCATTACCTGTCGACACAAACTGTCCTTTCGA
AAGATCCCAACGAAAAGCGTGACCACATGGTCCTTCATGAGTACGTAAATGCTGCTGGGATTACACATGG
CATGGATGAGCTCTACAAATGAATCGCGTGCATTCATCCGCTCTAACCGAAAAGGAAGGAGTTAGACAAC
CTGAAGTCTAGGTCCCTATTTATTTTTTTATAGTTATGTTAGTATTAAGAACGTTATTTATATTTCAAAT
TTTTCTTTTTTTTCTGTACAGACGCGTGTACGCATGTAACATTATACTGAAAACCTTGCTTGAGAAGGTT
TTGGGACGCTCGAAGATCGCGTCAGCTGAAGCTTC
