>Addgene plasmid #63654 | pCfB2791 | addgene partial sequence | sequence record 148951 | Mombaerts-819 5'-GAGAAGCGCGATCACATGGTCCT-3'
TGCTGGGATTACACATGGCATGGATGAGCTCTACAAATGAATCGCGTGCATTCATCCGCTCTAACCGAAA
AGGAAGGAGTTAGACAACCTGAAGTCTAGGTCCCTATTTATTTTTTTATAGTTATGTTAGTATTAAGAAC
GTTATTTATATTTCAAATTTTTCTTTTTTTTCTGTACAGACGCGTGTACGCATGTAACATTATACTGAAA
ACCTTGCTTGAGAAGGTTTTGGGACGCTCGAAGATCGCGTCAGCTGAAGCTTCGTACGCTGCAGGTCGAC
AACCCTTAATATAACTTCGTATAATGTATGCTATACGAAGTTATTAGGTCTAGAGATCCCAATACAACAG
ATCACGTGATCTTTTTGTAAGATGAAGTTGAAGTAGTGTTGCACCGTGCCAATGCAGGTGGCTATTAGAT
TAAATATGTGATTTGTTCTATTAAGTTTCCTGTATAATTACAAATGAATAACGAAATGAGACAAAGAAGA
GAACCAATTTTTACAAGCATGGGGAGCGCTGATTCTCTTTTGGTACGCTTCCCATCCAGCATTTCTGTAT
CTTTCACCTTCAACCTTAGGATCTCTACCCTTGGCGAAAAGTCCTCTGCCAACAATGATGATATCTGATC
CACCACTTACAACTTCGTCGACGGTTCTGTACTGCTGACCCAATGCATCGCCTTTGTCGTCTAAACCTAC
ACCTGGGGTCATGATTAGCCAATCAAACCCTTCTTCTCTTCCTCCCATATCGTTCTGAGCAATGAACCCA
ATAACGAAATCTTTATCACTCTTTGCAATATCAACGGTACCCTTAGTATATTCACCGTGTGCTAGAGAAC
CCTTGGAAGATAATTCAGCAAGCATCAATAATCCCCTTGGTTCTTTGGTGACCTCTTGCGCACCTTGTTT
CAAGCCAGCAACAATACCAGCACCAGTAACCCCGTGGGCGTTGGTGATATCAGACCATTCTGCGATACGG
TAAACGCCCGATGTATA
